Addgene plasmid #221429: pENTR-Sensor_P2A_SLC2A4
Purpose: Gateway entry clone encoding a polyprotein that is cleaved to FRET glucose sensor and SLC2A4 proteins
Depositing lab: RESOLUTE Consortium & Giulio Superti-Furga. Depositing organization: CeMM Research Center for Molecular Medicine. Publication: The RESOLUTE consortium: unlocking SLC transporters for drug discovery. Superti-Furga G, Lackner D, Wiedmer T, Ingles-Prieto A, Barbosa B, Girardi E, Goldmann U, Gurtl B, Klavins K, Klimek C, Lindinger S, Lineiro-Retes E, Muller AC, Onstein S, Redinger G, Reil D, Sedlyarov V, Wolf G, Crawford M, Everley R, ... Steppan CM. Nat Rev Drug Discov. 2020 Jul;19(7):429-430. doi: 10.1038/d41573-020-00056-6. PubMed 32265506.
Backbone
  Vector backbone: pENTR
  Backbone manufacturer: Twist Bioscience
  Vector type: Mammalian Expression
Growth in bacteria
  Bacterial resistance: Kanamycin, 50 μg/mL
  Growth temperature: 37°C
  Growth strain: NEB Stable
  Copy number: High Copy
Gene/Insert
  Gene/Insert name: Sensor_P2A_SLC2A4
  Species: Synthetic
  Insert size (bp): 3969
  Entrez Gene: SLC2A4 (a.k.a. GLUT4)
  Cloning method: Gateway Cloning
  Sequencing primers: 5′ M13; 3′ M13r
Resource information
  A portion of this plasmid was derived from a plasmid made by: FRET glucose sensor is described in: https://pubmed.ncbi.nlm.nih.gov/18177733/
Terms and licenses: Academic/Nonprofit Terms; Industry Terms: Not Available to Industry
Depositor comments: RESOLUTE ID: PD056E-A
How to cite: pENTR-Sensor_P2A_SLC2A4 was a gift from RESOLUTE Consortium & Giulio Superti-Furga (Addgene plasmid # 221429 ; http://n2t.net/addgene:221429 ; RRID:Addgene_221429)
