[The description below was written by a language model from this plasmid's Addgene catalogue record and pLannotate feature annotations shown in this document.]
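Description:
pENTR-Sensor_P2A_SLC2A4 is a Gateway entry clone of about 6.3 kb built on a synthesized pENTR backbone. It is maintained in E. coli through a high-copy ColE1/pUC-type origin and selected with kanamycin via an aph(3')-Ia resistance gene. An rrnB T1 terminator and small remnants of a multiple cloning site and lacZα lie upstream of the cassette. Although catalogued as a mammalian expression vector, the feature table shows no eukaryotic promoter or polyadenylation signal. Expression would therefore depend on transferring the insert into a destination vector that supplies these elements. The attL1 and attL2 sites flanking the insert allow that transfer by an LR Clonase reaction.

The roughly 4 kb synthetic insert is a single open reading frame encoding two proteins. The first is a genetically encoded FRET glucose sensor, in which a fragment of the E. coli periplasmic glucose/galactose-binding protein MglB sits between the cyan donor ECFP and the yellow acceptor Citrine. In sensors of this design, sugar binding changes the conformation of the binding domain and so alters energy transfer between the two fluorophores, giving a ratiometric readout of glucose concentration. The second is human SLC2A4 (GLUT4), a glucose transporter. The construct name and stated purpose place a P2A peptide between the two, most likely in the short unannotated gap between Citrine and SLC2A4. Ribosomal skipping at P2A yields separate sensor and transporter proteins from one transcript.

This arrangement links transporter expression to an intracellular glucose reporter in the same cell, which suits functional assays of GLUT4-mediated glucose transport. The plasmid comes from a consortium effort to characterize solute carrier transporters for drug discovery.
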