Features (pLannotate 1.2.2; 11 found; start..end, strand, type, name):
     70..169     +  protein_bind   attL1: mutant version of attL; recombination site for the Gateway® LR reaction LR Clonase™
    220..933     +  CDS            ECFP: ECFP is a basic (constitutively fluorescent) cyan fluorescent protein published in 1996, derived from Aequorea victoria. It has low acid sensitivity.
    895..1830    +  CDS            mglB (fragment): DGAL_ECOLI - Experimental evidence at protein level: Swiss-Prot protein existence level 1. This protein is involved in the active transport of galactose and glucose. It plays a role in the chemotaxis towards the two sugars by interacting with the trg chemoreceptor. From Escherichia coli (strain K12).
   1831..2547    +  CDS            Citrine: Citrine is a basic (constitutively fluorescent) yellow fluorescent protein published in 2001, derived from Aequorea victoria. It has moderate acid sensitivity.
   2614..4140    +  CDS            SLC2A4: GLUT4_HUMAN - Also known as GLUT4 From Homo sapiens (Human).
   4145..4244    -  protein_bind   attL2: mutant version of attL; recombination site for the Gateway® LR reaction LR Clonase™
   4489..5077    -  rep_origin     ori: high-copy-number ColE1/pMB1/pBR322/pUC origin of replication
   5213..6028    -  CDS            KanR: aminoglycoside phosphotransferase; aph(3')-Ia; confers resistance to kanamycin in bacteria or G418 (Geneticin®) in eukaryotes
   6144..6166    +  misc_feature   MCS (fragment): pBluescript multiple cloning site
   6166..6212    +  terminator     rrnB T1 terminator: transcription terminator T1 from the E. coli rrnB gene
   6314..17      -  CDS            lacZα (fragment) (across the origin): LacZα fragment of β-galactosidase; lacZ fragment
>Addgene plasmid #221429 | pENTR-Sensor_P2A_SLC2A4 | addgene full sequence | sequence record 437153 | Addgene NGS Result
GTAAAACGACGGCCAGTCATGCATAATCCGCACGCATCTGGAATAAGGAAGTGCCATTCCGCCTGACCTC
AAATAATGATTTTATTTTGACTGATAGTGACCTGTTCGTTGCAACAGATTGATGAGCAATGCTTTTTTAT
AATGCCAACTTTGTACAAAAAAGCAGGCTGCACCATGGCTGATACTCGCATTGGTGTAACAATCTATAAG
TCGGCTGGTATGGTGAGCAAGGGCGAGGAGCTGTTCACCGGGGTGGTGCCCATCCTGGTCGAGCTGGACG
GCGACGTAAACGGCCACAAGTTCAGCGTGTCCGGCGAGGGCGAGGGCGATGCCACCTACGGCAAGCTGAC
CCTGAAGTTCATCTGCACCACCGGCAAGCTGCCCGTGCCCTGGCCCACCCTCGTGACCACCCTGACCTGG
GGCGTGCAGTGCTTCAGCCGCTACCCCGACCACATGAAGCAGCACGACTTCTTCAAGTCCGCCATGCCCG
AAGGCTACGTCCAGGAGCGCACCATCTTCTTCAAGGACGACGGCAACTACAAGACCCGCGCCGAGGTGAA
GTTCGAGGGCGACACCCTGGTGAACCGCATCGAGCTGAAGGGCATCGACTTCAAGGAGGACGGCAACATC
CTGGGGCACAAGCTGGAGTACAACTACATCAGCCACAACGTCTATATCACCGCCGACAAGCAGAAGAACG
GCATCAAGGCCAACTTCAAGATCCGCCACAACATCGAGGACGGCAGCGTGCAGCTCGCCGACCACTACCA
GCAGAACACCCCCATCGGCGACGGCCCCGTGCTGCTGCCCGACAACCACTACCTGAGCACCCAGTCCGCC
CTGAGCAAAGACCCCAACGAGAAGCGCGATCACATGGTCCTGCTGGAGTTCGTGACCGCCGCCGGGATCA
CTCTCGGCATGGACGAGCTATACGGTAGCCGAGATAACTTTATGTCTGTAGTGCGCAAGGCTATTGAGCA
AGATGCGAAAGCCGCGCCAGATGTTCAGCTGCTGATGAATGATTCTCAGAATGACCAGTCCAAGCAGAAC
GATCAGATCGACGTATTGCTGGCGAAAGGGGTGAAGGCACTGGCAATCAACCTGGTTGACCCGGCAGCTG
CGGGTACGGTGATTGAGAAAGCGCGTGGGCAAAACGTGCCGGTGGTTTTCTTCAACAAAGAACCGTCTCG
TAAGGCGCTGGATAGCTACGACAAAGCCTACTACGTTGGCACTGACTCCAAAGAGTCCGGCATTATTCAA
GGCGATTTGATTGCTAAACACTGGGCGGCGAATCAGGGTTGGGATCTGAACAAAGACGGTCAGATTCAGT
TCGTACTGCTGAAAGGTGAACCGGGCCATCCGGATGCAGAAGCACGTACCACTTACGTGATTAAAGAATT
GAACGATAAAGGCATCAAAACTGAACAGTTACAGTTAGATACCGCAATGTGGGACACCGCTCAGGCGAAA
GATAAGATGGACGCCTGGCTGTCTGGCCCGAACGCCAACAAAATCGAAGTGGTTATCGCCAACAACGATG
CGATGGCAATGGGCGCGGTTGAAGCGCTGAAAGCACACAACAAGTCCAGCATTCCGGTGTTTGGCGTCGA
TGCGCTGCCAGAAGCGCTGGCGCTGGTGAAATCCGGTGCACTGGCGGGCACCGTACTGAACGATGCTAAC
AACCAGGCGAAAGCGACCTTTGATCTGGCGAAAAACCTGGCCGATGGTAAAGGTGCGGCTGATGGCACCA
ACTGGAAAATCGACAACAAAGTGGTCCGCGTACCTTATGTTGGCGTAGATAAAGACAACCTGGCTGAATT
CAGCAAGAAAATGGTGAGCAAGGGCGAGGAGCTGTTCACCGGGGTGGTGCCCATCCTGGTCGAGCTGGAC
GGCGACGTAAACGGCCACAAGTTCAGCGTGTCCGGCGAGGGCGAGGGCGATGCCACCTACGGCAAGCTGA
CCCTGAAGTTCATCTGCACCACCGGCAAGCTGCCCGTGCCCTGGCCCACCCTCGTGACCACCTTCGGCTA
CGGCCTGATGTGCTTCGCCCGCTACCCCGACCACATGAAGCAGCACGACTTCTTCAAGTCCGCCATGCCC
GAAGGCTACGTCCAGGAGCGCACCATCTTCTTCAAGGACGACGGCAACTACAAGACCCGCGCCGAGGTGA
AGTTCGAGGGCGACACCCTGGTGAACCGCATCGAGCTGAAGGGCATCGACTTCAAGGAGGACGGCAACAT
CCTGGGGCACAAGCTGGAGTACAACTACAACAGCCACAACGTCTATATCATGGCCGACAAGCAGAAGAAC
GGCATCAAGGTGAACTTCAAGATCCGCCACAACATCGAGGACGGCAGCGTGCAGCTCGCCGACCACTACC
AGCAGAACACCCCCATCGGCGACGGCCCCGTGCTGCTGCCCGACAACCACTACCTGAGCTACCAGTCCGC
CCTGAGCAAAGACCCCAACGAGAAGCGCGATCACATGGTCCTGCTGGAGTTCGTGACCGCCGCCGGGATC
ACTCTCGGCATGGACGAGCTGTACAAGGGATCCGGCGCAACAAACTTCTCTCTGCTGAAACAAGCCGGAG
ATGTCGAAGAGAATCCTGGACCGATGCCTTCTGGCTTCCAGCAGATCGGCAGCGAGGACGGAGAGCCACC
TCAGCAGAGGGTGACCGGCACACTGGTGCTGGCCGTGTTCTCTGCCGTGCTGGGCAGCCTGCAGTTTGGC
TACAACATCGGCGTGATCAATGCCCCACAGAAAGTGATCGAGCAGAGCTATAACGAGACCTGGCTGGGCC
GGCAGGGACCAGAGGGACCTAGCTCCATCCCACCCGGCACACTGACCACACTGTGGGCCCTGTCCGTGGC
CATCTTCTCTGTGGGCGGCATGATCTCTAGCTTTCTGATCGGCATCATCTCCCAGTGGCTGGGAAGGAAG
AGGGCAATGCTGGTGAACAATGTGCTGGCCGTGCTGGGAGGATCTCTGATGGGACTGGCAAACGCAGCAG
CAAGCTACGAGATGCTGATCCTGGGCAGGTTCCTGATCGGAGCATACTCTGGACTGACCAGCGGACTGGT
GCCAATGTATGTGGGCGAGATCGCACCAACCCACCTGAGGGGCGCCCTGGGCACACTGAATCAGCTGGCC
ATCGTGATCGGCATCCTGATCGCACAGGTGCTGGGACTGGAGAGCCTGCTGGGAACCGCATCCCTGTGGC
CTCTGCTGCTGGGCCTGACAGTGCTGCCAGCCCTGCTGCAGCTGGTGCTGCTGCCATTTTGCCCCGAGAG
CCCTAGGTACCTGTATATCATCCAGAATCTGGAGGGACCAGCAAGGAAGTCCCTGAAGCGCCTGACCGGA
TGGGCAGACGTGTCTGGCGTGCTGGCCGAGCTGAAGGATGAGAAGCGCAAGCTGGAGCGGGAGAGACCCC
TGTCCCTGCTGCAGCTGCTGGGCTCTCGGACACACAGACAGCCTCTGATCATCGCCGTGGTGCTGCAGCT
GTCCCAGCAGCTGTCTGGCATCAACGCCGTGTTCTACTATTCCACCTCTATCTTTGAGACAGCAGGAGTG
GGACAGCCAGCATACGCAACCATCGGCGCCGGCGTGGTGAATACCGTGTTCACACTGGTGTCTGTGCTGC
TGGTGGAGAGGGCAGGCCGGAGAACCCTGCACCTGCTGGGACTGGCAGGAATGTGCGGCTGTGCCATCCT
GATGACAGTGGCCCTGCTGCTGCTGGAGAGAGTGCCTGCCATGAGCTACGTGAGCATCGTGGCCATCTTC
GGCTTTGTGGCCTTCTTTGAGATCGGCCCTGGCCCAATCCCCTGGTTCATCGTGGCCGAGCTGTTTTCCC
AGGGACCTAGACCAGCAGCAATGGCAGTGGCAGGCTTTAGCAACTGGACCTCCAATTTCATCATCGGCAT
GGGCTTTCAGTACGTGGCCGAGGCCATGGGCCCATACGTGTTCCTGCTGTTTGCCGTGCTGCTGCTGGGC
TTCTTTATCTTCACATTTCTGAGGGTGCCAGAGACCAGGGGACGCACATTCGATCAGATCAGCGCCGCCT
TTCACAGAACCCCCTCCCTGCTGGAGCAGGAGGTGAAGCCTTCCACAGAGCTGGAGTATCTGGGCCCAGA
CGAGAACGATTAAGACCCAGCTTTCTTGTACAAAGTTGGCATTATAAGAAAGCATTGCTTATCAATTTGT
TGCAACGAACAGGTCACTATCAGTCAAAATAAAATCATTATTTGAGGCTAGGTGGAGGCTCAGTGATGAT
AAGTCTGCGATGGTGGATGCATGTGTCATGGTCATAGCTGTTTCCTGTGTGAAATTGTTATCCGCTCAGA
GGGCACAATCCTATTCCGCGCTATCCGACAATCTCCAAGACATTAGGTGGAGTTCAGTTCGGCGTATGGC
ATATGTCGCTGGAAAGAACATGTGAGCAAAAGGCCAGCAAAAGGCCAGGAACCGTAAAAAGGCCGCGTTG
CTGGCGTTTTTCCATAGGCTCCGCCCCCCTGACGAGCATCACAAAAATCGACGCTCAAGTCAGAGGTGGC
GAAACCCGACAGGACTATAAAGATACCAGGCGTTTCCCCCTGGAAGCTCCCTCGTGCGCTCTCCTGTTCC
GACCCTGCCGCTTACCGGATACCTGTCCGCCTTTCTCCCTTCGGGAAGCGTGGCGCTTTCTCATAGCTCA
CGCTGTAGGTATCTCAGTTCGGTGTAGGTCGTTCGCTCCAAGCTGGGCTGTGTGCACGAACCCCCCGTTC
AGCCCGACCGCTGCGCCTTATCCGGTAACTATCGTCTTGAGTCCAACCCGGTAAGACACGACTTATCGCC
ACTGGCAGCAGCCACTGGTAACAGGATTAGCAGAGCGAGGTATGTAGGCGGTGCTACAGAGTTCTTGAAG
TGGTGGCCTAACTACGGCTACACTAGAAGAACAGTATTTGGTATCTGCGCTCTGCTGAAGCCAGTTACCT
TCGGAAAAAGAGTTGGTAGCTCTTGATCCGGCAAACAAACCACCGCTGGTAGCGGTGGTTTTTTTGTTTG
CAAGCAGCAGATTACGCGCAGAAAAAAAGGATCTCAAGAAGATCCTTTGATCTTTTCTACGGGGTCTGAC
GCTCTATTCAACAAAGCCGCCGTCCCGTCAAGTCAGCGTAAATGGGTAGGGGGCTTCAAATCGTCCGCTC
TGCCAGTGTTACAACCAATTAACAAATTCTGATTAGAAAAACTCATCGAGCATCAAATGAAACTGCAATT
TATTCATATCAGGATTATCAATACCATATTTTTGAAAAAGCCGTTTCTGTAATGAAGGAGAAAACTCACC
GAGGCAGTTCCATAGGATGGCAAGATCCTGGTATCGGTCTGCGATTCCGACTCGTCCAACATCAATACAA
CCTATTAATTTCCCCTCGTCAAAAATAAGGTTATCAAGTGAGAAATCACCATGAGTGACGACTGAATCCG
GTGAGAATGGCAAAAGCTTATGCATTTCTTTCCAGACTTGTTCAACAGGCCAGCCATTACGCTCGTCATC
AAAATCACTCGCATCAACCAAACCGTTATTCATTCGTGATTGCGCCTGAGCGAGACGAAATACGCGATCG
CTGTTAAAAGGACAATTACAAACAGGAATCGAATGCAACCGGCGCAGGAACACTGCCAGCGCATCAACAA
TATTTTCACCTGAATCAGGATATTCTTCTAATACCTGGAATGCTGTTTTCCCGGGGATCGCAGTGGTGAG
TAACCATGCATCATCAGGAGTACGGATAAAATGCTTGATGGTCGGAAGAGGCATAAATTCCGTCAGCCAG
TTTAGTCTGACCATCTCATCTGTAACATCATTGGCAACGCTACCTTTGCCATGTTTCAGAAACAACTCTG
GCGCATCGGGCTTCCCATACAATCGATAGATTGTCGCACCTGATTGCCCGACATTATCGCGAGCCCATTT
ATACCCATATAAATCAGCATCCATGTTGGAATTTAATCGCGGCCTCGAGCAAGACGTTTCCCGTTGAATA
TGGCTCATAACACCCCTTGTATTACTGTTTATGTAAGCAGACAGTTTTATTGTTCATGATGATATATTTT
TATCTTGTGCAATGTAACATCAGAGATTTTGAGACACAACGTGGCTTTCCCCCGCCGCTCTAGAACTAGT
GGATCCAAATAAAACGAAAGGCTCAGTCGAAAGACTGGGCCTTTCGTTTTATCTGTTGTTTGTCGCATTA
TACGAGACGTCCAGGTTGGGATACCTGAAACAAAACCCATCGTACGGCCAAGGAAGTCTCCAATAACTGT
GATCCACCACAAGCGCCAGGGTTTTCCCAGTCACGACGTT
