>Addgene plasmid #221429 | pENTR-Sensor_P2A_SLC2A4 | depositor partial sequence | sequence record 433729 | FRET glucose sensor and SLC2A4 coding regions separated by P2A peptide
ATGGCTGATACTCGCATTGGTGTAACAATCTATAAGTCGGCTGGTATGGTGAGCAAGGGCGAGGAGCTGT
TCACCGGGGTGGTGCCCATCCTGGTCGAGCTGGACGGCGACGTAAACGGCCACAAGTTCAGCGTGTCCGG
CGAGGGCGAGGGCGATGCCACCTACGGCAAGCTGACCCTGAAGTTCATCTGCACCACCGGCAAGCTGCCC
GTGCCCTGGCCCACCCTCGTGACCACCCTGACCTGGGGCGTGCAGTGCTTCAGCCGCTACCCCGACCACA
TGAAGCAGCACGACTTCTTCAAGTCCGCCATGCCCGAAGGCTACGTCCAGGAGCGCACCATCTTCTTCAA
GGACGACGGCAACTACAAGACCCGCGCCGAGGTGAAGTTCGAGGGCGACACCCTGGTGAACCGCATCGAG
CTGAAGGGCATCGACTTCAAGGAGGACGGCAACATCCTGGGGCACAAGCTGGAGTACAACTACATCAGCC
ACAACGTCTATATCACCGCCGACAAGCAGAAGAACGGCATCAAGGCCAACTTCAAGATCCGCCACAACAT
CGAGGACGGCAGCGTGCAGCTCGCCGACCACTACCAGCAGAACACCCCCATCGGCGACGGCCCCGTGCTG
CTGCCCGACAACCACTACCTGAGCACCCAGTCCGCCCTGAGCAAAGACCCCAACGAGAAGCGCGATCACA
TGGTCCTGCTGGAGTTCGTGACCGCCGCCGGGATCACTCTCGGCATGGACGAGCTATACGGTAGCCGAGA
TAACTTTATGTCTGTAGTGCGCAAGGCTATTGAGCAAGATGCGAAAGCCGCGCCAGATGTTCAGCTGCTG
ATGAATGATTCTCAGAATGACCAGTCCAAGCAGAACGATCAGATCGACGTATTGCTGGCGAAAGGGGTGA
AGGCACTGGCAATCAACCTGGTTGACCCGGCAGCTGCGGGTACGGTGATTGAGAAAGCGCGTGGGCAAAA
CGTGCCGGTGGTTTTCTTCAACAAAGAACCGTCTCGTAAGGCGCTGGATAGCTACGACAAAGCCTACTAC
GTTGGCACTGACTCCAAAGAGTCCGGCATTATTCAAGGCGATTTGATTGCTAAACACTGGGCGGCGAATC
AGGGTTGGGATCTGAACAAAGACGGTCAGATTCAGTTCGTACTGCTGAAAGGTGAACCGGGCCATCCGGA
TGCAGAAGCACGTACCACTTACGTGATTAAAGAATTGAACGATAAAGGCATCAAAACTGAACAGTTACAG
TTAGATACCGCAATGTGGGACACCGCTCAGGCGAAAGATAAGATGGACGCCTGGCTGTCTGGCCCGAACG
CCAACAAAATCGAAGTGGTTATCGCCAACAACGATGCGATGGCAATGGGCGCGGTTGAAGCGCTGAAAGC
ACACAACAAGTCCAGCATTCCGGTGTTTGGCGTCGATGCGCTGCCAGAAGCGCTGGCGCTGGTGAAATCC
GGTGCACTGGCGGGCACCGTACTGAACGATGCTAACAACCAGGCGAAAGCGACCTTTGATCTGGCGAAAA
ACCTGGCCGATGGTAAAGGTGCGGCTGATGGCACCAACTGGAAAATCGACAACAAAGTGGTCCGCGTACC
TTATGTTGGCGTAGATAAAGACAACCTGGCTGAATTCAGCAAGAAAATGGTGAGCAAGGGCGAGGAGCTG
TTCACCGGGGTGGTGCCCATCCTGGTCGAGCTGGACGGCGACGTAAACGGCCACAAGTTCAGCGTGTCCG
GCGAGGGCGAGGGCGATGCCACCTACGGCAAGCTGACCCTGAAGTTCATCTGCACCACCGGCAAGCTGCC
CGTGCCCTGGCCCACCCTCGTGACCACCTTCGGCTACGGCCTGATGTGCTTCGCCCGCTACCCCGACCAC
ATGAAGCAGCACGACTTCTTCAAGTCCGCCATGCCCGAAGGCTACGTCCAGGAGCGCACCATCTTCTTCA
AGGACGACGGCAACTACAAGACCCGCGCCGAGGTGAAGTTCGAGGGCGACACCCTGGTGAACCGCATCGA
GCTGAAGGGCATCGACTTCAAGGAGGACGGCAACATCCTGGGGCACAAGCTGGAGTACAACTACAACAGC
CACAACGTCTATATCATGGCCGACAAGCAGAAGAACGGCATCAAGGTGAACTTCAAGATCCGCCACAACA
TCGAGGACGGCAGCGTGCAGCTCGCCGACCACTACCAGCAGAACACCCCCATCGGCGACGGCCCCGTGCT
GCTGCCCGACAACCACTACCTGAGCTACCAGTCCGCCCTGAGCAAAGACCCCAACGAGAAGCGCGATCAC
ATGGTCCTGCTGGAGTTCGTGACCGCCGCCGGGATCACTCTCGGCATGGACGAGCTGTACAAGGGATCCG
GCGCAACAAACTTCTCTCTGCTGAAACAAGCCGGAGATGTCGAAGAGAATCCTGGACCGATGCCTTCTGG
CTTCCAGCAGATCGGCAGCGAGGACGGAGAGCCACCTCAGCAGAGGGTGACCGGCACACTGGTGCTGGCC
GTGTTCTCTGCCGTGCTGGGCAGCCTGCAGTTTGGCTACAACATCGGCGTGATCAATGCCCCACAGAAAG
TGATCGAGCAGAGCTATAACGAGACCTGGCTGGGCCGGCAGGGACCAGAGGGACCTAGCTCCATCCCACC
CGGCACACTGACCACACTGTGGGCCCTGTCCGTGGCCATCTTCTCTGTGGGCGGCATGATCTCTAGCTTT
CTGATCGGCATCATCTCCCAGTGGCTGGGAAGGAAGAGGGCAATGCTGGTGAACAATGTGCTGGCCGTGC
TGGGAGGATCTCTGATGGGACTGGCAAACGCAGCAGCAAGCTACGAGATGCTGATCCTGGGCAGGTTCCT
GATCGGAGCATACTCTGGACTGACCAGCGGACTGGTGCCAATGTATGTGGGCGAGATCGCACCAACCCAC
CTGAGGGGCGCCCTGGGCACACTGAATCAGCTGGCCATCGTGATCGGCATCCTGATCGCACAGGTGCTGG
GACTGGAGAGCCTGCTGGGAACCGCATCCCTGTGGCCTCTGCTGCTGGGCCTGACAGTGCTGCCAGCCCT
GCTGCAGCTGGTGCTGCTGCCATTTTGCCCCGAGAGCCCTAGGTACCTGTATATCATCCAGAATCTGGAG
GGACCAGCAAGGAAGTCCCTGAAGCGCCTGACCGGATGGGCAGACGTGTCTGGCGTGCTGGCCGAGCTGA
AGGATGAGAAGCGCAAGCTGGAGCGGGAGAGACCCCTGTCCCTGCTGCAGCTGCTGGGCTCTCGGACACA
CAGACAGCCTCTGATCATCGCCGTGGTGCTGCAGCTGTCCCAGCAGCTGTCTGGCATCAACGCCGTGTTC
TACTATTCCACCTCTATCTTTGAGACAGCAGGAGTGGGACAGCCAGCATACGCAACCATCGGCGCCGGCG
TGGTGAATACCGTGTTCACACTGGTGTCTGTGCTGCTGGTGGAGAGGGCAGGCCGGAGAACCCTGCACCT
GCTGGGACTGGCAGGAATGTGCGGCTGTGCCATCCTGATGACAGTGGCCCTGCTGCTGCTGGAGAGAGTG
CCTGCCATGAGCTACGTGAGCATCGTGGCCATCTTCGGCTTTGTGGCCTTCTTTGAGATCGGCCCTGGCC
CAATCCCCTGGTTCATCGTGGCCGAGCTGTTTTCCCAGGGACCTAGACCAGCAGCAATGGCAGTGGCAGG
CTTTAGCAACTGGACCTCCAATTTCATCATCGGCATGGGCTTTCAGTACGTGGCCGAGGCCATGGGCCCA
TACGTGTTCCTGCTGTTTGCCGTGCTGCTGCTGGGCTTCTTTATCTTCACATTTCTGAGGGTGCCAGAGA
CCAGGGGACGCACATTCGATCAGATCAGCGCCGCCTTTCACAGAACCCCCTCCCTGCTGGAGCAGGAGGT
GAAGCCTTCCACAGAGCTGGAGTATCTGGGCCCAGACGAGAACGATTAA
